Addgene plasmid #31785: pT3-N90-beta-catenin
Depositing lab: Xin Chen. Depositing organization: University of California, San Francisco (UCSF). Publication: Distinct pathways of genomic progression to benign and malignant tumors of the liver. Tward AD, Jones KD, Yant S, Cheung ST, Fan ST, Chen X, Kay MA, Wang R, Bishop JM. Proc Natl Acad Sci U S A. 2007 Sep 11;104(37):14771-6. Epub 2007 Sep 4. 10.1073/pnas.0706578104 PubMed 17785413.
Backbone
  Vector backbone: pT3-EF1a
  Backbone size w/o insert (bp): 7000
  Vector type: Mammalian Expression
Growth in bacteria
  Bacterial resistance: Ampicillin, 100 μg/mL
  Growth temperature: 37°C
  Growth strain: DH5alpha
  Copy number: Unknown
Gene/Insert
  Gene/Insert name: beta-catenin (alt names: b-catenin; CTNNB1)
  Species: H. sapiens (human)
  Insert size (bp): 2121
  Mutation: Deletion of aa 1-90- Constitutitvely Active
  Entrez Gene: CTNNB1 (a.k.a. CTNNB, EVR7, MRD19, NEDSDV, armadillo)
  Promoter: EF1alpha
  Tag / fusion protein: Myc (N terminal on insert)
  Cloning method: Gateway Cloning
  Sequencing primers: 5′ EF-1a-Fwd
Terms and licenses: Academic/Nonprofit Terms; Industry Terms: Not Available to Industry
Depositor comments: This plasmid is in the pT3-EF1a vector which contains loxP sites flanking the inverted repeats of SB (sleeping beauty) sequence. Therefore this plasmid cannot not used with Cre for in vivo studies.
How to cite: pT3-N90-beta-catenin was a gift from Xin Chen (Addgene plasmid # 31785 ; http://n2t.net/addgene:31785 ; RRID:Addgene_31785)
