[The description below was written by a language model from this plasmid's Addgene catalogue record and the feature table of its GenBank file.]
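Description:
pT3-N90-beta-catenin is a mammalian expression plasmid built on the pT3-EF1a backbone, a Sleeping Beauty transposon vector. It carries a truncated human beta-catenin (CTNNB1) lacking amino acids 1–90, a deletion the depositor describes as constitutively active. The plasmid is propagated in E. coli through a high-copy ColE1/pUC-type origin and selected with ampicillin via the beta-lactamase gene. Remnants of a lac promoter/operator region and standard M13 priming sites from the cloning backbone are also annotated. The catalogue figures (backbone about 7 kb plus a 2.1 kb insert) do not add up to the 7,681 bp of the held sequence record, so the backbone size is probably only approximate.

The expression cassette is driven by the human EF-1-alpha promoter, including its first intron, which gives strong constitutive transcription. A T7 promoter lies just downstream. The insert was introduced by Gateway cloning and sits between attB1 and attB2 sites, with an N-terminal Myc epitope tag immediately after attB1. A V5 tag sequence is annotated beyond attB2, but the record does not say whether it is translated in frame with the insert. The bovine growth hormone polyadenylation signal terminates the transcript.

Two loxP sites are annotated on either side of the cassette. According to the depositor they flank the Sleeping Beauty inverted repeats, which are not themselves annotated in the feature table. Because of these loxP sites, the depositor warns against combining the plasmid with Cre in vivo. When supplied with Sleeping Beauty transposase, such a vector allows stable genomic integration of the cassette. The associated publication concerns benign and malignant liver tumour progression, consistent with use as an activated oncogene in liver tumour models.
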