LOCUS       Exported 7681 bp ds-DNA circular SYN 25-MAY-2021
DEFINITION  synthetic circular DNA
ACCESSION   .
VERSION     .
KEYWORDS    pT3-N90-beta-catenin
SOURCE      synthetic DNA construct
  ORGANISM  synthetic DNA construct
REFERENCE   1 (bases 1 to 7681)
  AUTHORS   Tward AD, Jones KD, Yant S, Cheung ST, Fan ST, Chen X, Kay MA, Wang
            R, Bishop JM
  TITLE     Distinct pathways of genomic progression to benign and malignant
            tumors of the liver.
  JOURNAL   Proc Natl Acad Sci U S A. 2007 Sep 11;104(37):14771-6. Epub 2007 Sep
            4.
  PUBMED    17785413
REFERENCE   2 (bases 1 to 7681)
  AUTHORS   .
  TITLE     Direct Submission
  JOURNAL   Exported May 25, 2021 from SnapGene Server 1.1.58
            http://www.snapgene.com
FEATURES             Location/Qualifiers
     source          1..7681
                     /organism="synthetic DNA construct"
                     /mol_type="other DNA"
     promoter        90..1268
                     /label=EF-1-alpha promoter
                     /note="strong constitutive promoter for human elongation
                     factor EF-1-alpha"
     intron          321..1259
                     /label=EF-1-alpha intron A
                     /note="intron upstream of the start codon of human
                     EF-1-alpha"
     primer_bind     1216..1236
                     /label=EF1a-F
                     /note="Human elongation factor-1a promoter, forward primer"
     primer_bind     1285..1304
                     /label=T7
                     /note="T7 promoter, forward primer"
     promoter        1285..1303
                     /label=T7 promoter
                     /note="promoter for bacteriophage T7 RNA polymerase"
     protein_bind    1382..1406
                     /gene="mutant version of attB"
                     /label=attB1
                     /bound_moiety="BP Clonase(TM)"
                     /note="recombination site for the Gateway(R) BP reaction"
     CDS             1417..1446
                     /codon_start=1
                     /product="Myc (human c-Myc proto-oncogene) epitope tag"
                     /label=Myc
                     /translation="EQKLISEEDL"
     protein_bind    complement(3536..3560)
                     /gene="mutant version of attB"
                     /label=attB2
                     /bound_moiety="BP Clonase(TM)"
                     /note="recombination site for the Gateway(R) BP reaction"
     CDS             3613..3654
                     /codon_start=1
                     /product="epitope tag from simian virus 5"
                     /label=V5 tag
                     /translation="GKPIPNPLLGLDST"
     primer_bind     complement(3692..3709)
                     /label=BGH-rev
                     /note="Bovine growth hormone terminator, reverse primer.
                     Also called BGH reverse"
     polyA_signal    3698..3922
                     /label=bGH poly(A) signal
                     /note="bovine growth hormone polyadenylation signal"
     protein_bind    complement(3992..4025)
                     /label=loxP
                     /bound_moiety="Cre recombinase"
                     /note="Cre-mediated recombination occurs in the 8-bp core
                     sequence (GCATACAT)."
     primer_bind     4081..4101
                     /label=pBABE 3'
                     /note="SV40 enhancer, reverse primer for pBABE vectors"
     primer_bind     complement(4483..4500)
                     /label=M13 Forward
                     /note="In lacZ gene. Also called M13-F20 or M13 (-21)
                     Forward"
     primer_bind     complement(4483..4499)
                     /label=M13 fwd
                     /note="common sequencing primer, one of multiple similar
                     variants"
     primer_bind     complement(4492..4514)
                     /label=M13/pUC Forward
                     /note="In lacZ gene"
     primer_bind     complement(4708..4727)
                     /label=pRS-marker
                     /note="pRS vectors, use to sequence yeast selectable
                     marker"
     primer_bind     4827..4849
                     /label=pGEX 3'
                     /note="pGEX vectors, reverse primer"
     primer_bind     complement(4887..4905)
                     /label=pBRforEco
                     /note="pBR322 vectors, upsteam of EcoRI site, forward
                     primer"
     promoter        4973..5077
                     /gene="bla"
                     /label=AmpR promoter
     CDS             5078..5938
                     /codon_start=1
                     /gene="bla"
                     /product="beta-lactamase"
                     /label=AmpR
                     /note="confers resistance to ampicillin, carbenicillin, and
                     related antibiotics"
                     /translation="MSIQHFRVALIPFFAAFCLPVFAHPETLVKVKDAEDQLGARVGYI
                     ELDLNSGKILESFRPEERFPMMSTFKVLLCGAVLSRIDAGQEQLGRRIHYSQNDLVEYS
                     PVTEKHLTDGMTVRELCSAAITMSDNTAANLLLTTIGGPKELTAFLHNMGDHVTRLDRW
                     EPELNEAIPNDERDTTMPVAMATTLRKLLTGELLTLASRQQLIDWMEADKVAGPLLRSA
                     LPAGWFIADKSGAGERGSRGIIAALGPDGKPSRIVVIYTTGSQATMDERNRQIAEIGAS
                     LIKHW"
     primer_bind     complement(5296..5315)
                     /label=Amp-R
                     /note="Ampicillin resistance gene, reverse primer"
     rep_origin      6109..6697
                     /direction=RIGHT
                     /label=ori
                     /note="high-copy-number ColE1/pMB1/pBR322/pUC origin of
                     replication"
     primer_bind     6598..6617
                     /label=pBR322ori-F
                     /note="pBR322 origin, forward primer"
     primer_bind     6851..6868
                     /label=L4440
                     /note="L4440 vector, forward primer"
     protein_bind    6985..7006
                     /label=CAP binding site
                     /bound_moiety="E. coli catabolite activator protein"
                     /note="CAP binding activates transcription in the presence
                     of cAMP."
     promoter        7021..7051
                     /label=lac promoter
                     /note="promoter for the E. coli lac operon"
     protein_bind    7059..7075
                     /label=lac operator
                     /bound_moiety="lac repressor encoded by lacI"
                     /note="The lac repressor binds to the lac operator to
                     inhibit transcription in E. coli. This inhibition can be
                     relieved by adding lactose or
                     isopropyl-beta-D-thiogalactopyranoside (IPTG)."
     primer_bind     7064..7086
                     /label=M13/pUC Reverse
                     /note="In lacZ gene"
     primer_bind     7083..7099
                     /label=M13 rev
                     /note="common sequencing primer, one of multiple similar
                     variants"
     primer_bind     7083..7099
                     /label=M13 Reverse
                     /note="In lacZ gene. Also called M13-rev"
     primer_bind     complement(7525..7544)
                     /label=EBV-rev
                     /note="SV40 polyA terminator, reverse primer"
     protein_bind    complement(7597..7630)
                     /label=loxP
                     /bound_moiety="Cre recombinase"
                     /note="Cre-mediated recombination occurs in the 8-bp core
                     sequence (GCATACAT)."
ORIGIN
        1 aaaaagcttt gcaaagatgg ataaagtttt aaacagagag gaatctttgc agctaatgga
       61 ccttctaggt cttgaaagga gtgggaattg gctccggtgc ccgtcagtgg gcagagcgca
      121 catcgcccac agtccccgag aagttggggg gaggggtcgg caattgaacc ggtgcctaga
      181 gaaggtggcg cggggtaaac tgggaaagtg atgtcgtgta ctggctccgc ctttttcccg
      241 agggtggggg agaaccgtat ataagtgcag tagtcgccgt gaacgttctt tttcgcaacg
      301 ggtttgccgc cagaacacag gtaagtgccg tgtgtggttc ccgcgggcct ggcctcttta
      361 cgggttatgg cccttgcgtg ccttgaatta cttccacctg gctgcagtac gtgattcttg
      421 atcccgagct tcgggttgga agtgggtggg agagttcgag gccttgcgct taaggagccc
      481 cttcgcctcg tgcttgagtt gaggcctggc ctgggcgctg gggccgccgc gtgcgaatct
      541 ggtggcacct tcgcgcctgt ctcgctgctt tcgataagtc tctagccatt taaaattttt
      601 gatgacctgc tgcgacgctt tttttctggc aagatagtct tgtaaatgcg ggccaagatc
      661 tgcacactgg tatttcggtt tttggggccg cgggcggcga cggggcccgt gcgtcccagc
      721 gcacatgttc ggcgaggcgg ggcctgcgag cgcggccacc gagaatcgga cgggggtagt
      781 ctcaagctgg ccggcctgct ctggtgcctg gcctcgcgcc gccgtgtatc gccccgccct
      841 gggcggcaag gctggcccgg tcggcaccag ttgcgtgagc ggaaagatgg ccgcttcccg
      901 gccctgctgc agggagctca aaatggagga cgcggcgctc gggagagcgg gcgggtgagt
      961 cacccacaca aaggaaaagg gcctttccgt cctcagccgt cgcttcatgt gactccacgg
     1021 agtaccgggc gccgtccagg cacctcgatt agttctcgag cttttggagt acgtcgtctt
     1081 taggttgggg ggaggggttt tatgcgatgg agtttcccca cactgagtgg gtggagactg
     1141 aagttaggcc agcttggcac ttgatgtaat tctccttgga atttgccctt tttgagtttg
     1201 gatcttggtt cattctcaag cctcagacag tggttcaaag tttttttctt ccatttcagg
     1261 tgtcgtgagg aattagcttg gtactaatac gactcactat agggagaccc aagctggcta
     1321 ggtaagcttg gtaccgagct cggatccact agtccagtgt ggtggaattc tgcagatatc
     1381 aacaagtttg tacaaaaaag caggcttcgt accatggagc agaagctgat ctccgaggag
     1441 gacctgaagg atcctcgagc tcagagggta cgagctgcta tgttccctga gacattagat
     1501 gagggcatgc agatcccatc tacacagttt gatgctgctc atcccactaa tgtccagcgt
     1561 ttggctgaac catcacagat gctgaaannn nnnnnnnnnn nnnnnnnnnn nnnnnnnnnn
     1621 nnnnnnnnnn nnnnnnnnnn nnnnnnnnnn nnnnnnnnnn nnnnnnnnnn nnnnnnnnnn
     1681 nnnnnnnnnn nnnnnnnnnn nnnnnnnnnn nnnnnnnnnn nnnnnnnnnn nnnnnnnnnn
     1741 nnnnnnnnnn nnnnnnnnnn nnnnnnnnnn nnnnnnnnnn nnnnnnnnnn nnnnnnnnnn
     1801 nnnnnnnnnn nnnnnnnnnn nnnnnnnnnn nnnnnnnnnn nnnnnnnnnn nnnnnnnnnn
     1861 nnnnnnnnnn nnnnnnnnnn nnnnnnnnnn nnnnnnnnnn nnnnnnnnnn nnnnnnnnnn
     1921 nnnnnnnnnn nnnnnnnnnn nnnnnnnnnn nnnnnnnnnn nnnnnnnnnn nnnnnnnnnn
     1981 nnnnnnnnnn nnnnnnnnnn nnnnnnnnnn nnnnnnnnnn nnnnnnnnnn nnnnnnnnnn
     2041 nnnnnnnnnn nnnnnnnnnn nnnnnnnnnn nnnnnnnnnn nnnnnnnnnn nnnnnnnnnn
     2101 nnnnnnnnnn nnnnnnnnnn nnnnnnnnnn nnnnnnnnnn nnnnnnnnnn nnnnnnnnnn
     2161 nnnnnnnnnn nnnnnnnnnn nnnnnnnnnn nnnnnnnnnn nnnnnnnnnn nnnnnnnnnn
     2221 nnnnnnnnnn nnnnnnnnnn nnnnnnnnnn nnnnnnnnnn nnnnnnnnnn nnnnnnnnnn
     2281 nnnnnnnnnn nnnnnnnnnn nnnnnnnnnn nnnnnnnnnn nnnnnnnnnn nnnnnnnnnn
     2341 nnnnnnnnnn nnnnnnnnnn nnnnnnnnnn nnnnnnnnnn nnnnnnnnnn nnnnnnnnnn
     2401 nnnnnnnnnn nnnnnnnnnn nnnnnnnnnn nnnnnnnnnn nnnnnnnnnn nnnnnnnnnn
     2461 nnnnnnnnnn nnnnnnnnnn nnnnnnnnnn nnnnnnnnnn nnnnnnnnnn nnnnnnnnnn
     2521 nnnnnnnnnn nnnnnnnnnn nnnnnnnnnn nnnnnnnnnn nnnnnnnnnn nnnnnnnnnn
     2581 nnnnnnnnnn nnnnnnnnnn nnnnnnnnnn nnnnnnnnnn nnnnnnnnnn nnnnnnnnnn
     2641 nnnnnnnnnn nnnnnnnnnn nnnnnnnnnn nnnnnnnnnn nnnnnnnnnn nnnnnnnnnn
     2701 nnnnnnnnnn nnnnnnnnnn nnnnnnnnnn nnnnnnnnnn nnnnnnnnnn nnnnnnnnnn
     2761 nnnnnnnnnn nnnnnnnnnn nnnnnnnnnn nnnnnnnnnn nnnnnnnnnn nnnnnnnnnn
     2821 nnnnnnnnnn nnnnnnnnnn nnnnnnnnnn nnnnnnnnnn nnnnnnnnnn nnnnnnnnnn
     2881 nnnnnnnnnn nnnnnnnnnn nnnnnnnnnn nnnnnnnnnn nnnnnnnnnn nnnnnnnnnn
     2941 nnnnnnnnnn nnnnnnnnnn nnnnnnnnnn nnnnnnnnnn nnnnnnnnnn nnnnnnnnnn
     3001 nnnnnnnnnn nnnnnnnnnn nnnnnnnnnn nnnnnnnnnn nnnnnnnnnn nnnnnnnnnn
     3061 nnnnnnnnnn nnnnnnnnnn nnnnnnnnnn nnnnnnnnnn nnnnnnnnnn nnnnnnnnnn
     3121 nnnnnnnnnn nnnnnnnnnn nnnnnnnnnn nnnnnnnnnn nnnnnnnnnn nnnnnnnnnn
     3181 nnnnnnnnnn nnnnnnnnnn naaacggctt tcagttgagc tgaccagctc tctcttcaga
     3241 acagagccaa tggcttggaa tgagactgct gatcttggac ttgatattgg tgcccaggga
     3301 gaaccccttg gatatcgcca ggatgatcct agctatcgtt cttttcactc tggtggatat
     3361 ggccaggatg ccttgggtat ggaccccatg atggaacatg agatgggtgg ccaccaccct
     3421 ggtgctgact atccagttga tgggctgcca gatctggggc atgcccagga cctcatggat
     3481 gggctgcctc caggtgacag caatcagctg gcctggtttg atactgacct gtaagaccca
     3541 gctttcttgt acaaagtggt tgatatccag cacagtggcg gccgctcgag tctagagggc
     3601 ccgcggttcg aaggtaagcc tatccctaac cctctcctcg gtctcgattc tacgcgtacc
     3661 ggttagtaat gagtttaaac ccgctgatca gcctcgactg tgccttctag ttgccagcca
     3721 tctgttgttt gcccctcccc cgtgccttcc ttgaccctgg aaggtgccac tcccactgtc
     3781 ctttcctaat aaaatgagga aattgcatcg cattgtctga gtaggtgtca ttctattctg
     3841 gggggtgggg tggggcagga cagcaagggg gaggattggg aagacaatag caggcatgct
     3901 ggggatgcgg tgggctctat ggcttctgag gcggaaagaa ccagctgggg ctctaggggg
     3961 tatccccacg cgccctgtag cggcgcatta aataacttcg tataatgtat gctatacgaa
     4021 gttatatcgt atgcatgctt tgcatacttc tgcctgctgg ggagcctggg gactttccac
     4081 accctaactg acacacattc cacagaattc cttgaaatac atccacaggt acacctccaa
     4141 ttgactcaaa tgatgtcaat tagtctatca gaagcttcta aagccatgac atcattttct
     4201 ggaattttcc aagctgttta aaggcacagt caacttagtg tatgtaaact tctgacccac
     4261 tggaattgtg atacagtgaa ttataagtga aataatctgt ctgtaaacaa ttgttggaaa
     4321 aatgacttgt gtcatgcaca aagtagatgt cctaactgac ttgccaaaac tattgtttgt
     4381 taacaagaaa tttgtggagt agttgaaaaa cgagttttaa tgactccaac ttaagtgtat
     4441 gtaaacttcc gacttcaact gtagggtacc gagctcgaat tcactggccg tcgttttaca
     4501 acgtcgtgac tgggaaaacc ctggcgttac ccaacttaat cgccttgcag cacatccccc
     4561 tttcgccagc tggcgtaata gcgaagaggc ccgcaccgat cgcccttccc aacagttgcg
     4621 cagcctgaat ggcgaatggc gcctgatgcg gtattttctc cttacgcatc tgtgcggtat
     4681 ttcacaccgc atatggtgca ctctcagtac aatctgctct gatgccgcat agttaagcca
     4741 gccccgacac ccgccaacac ccgctgacgc gccctgacgg gcttgtctgc tcccggcatc
     4801 cgcttacaga caagctgtga ccgtctccgg gagctgcatg tgtcagaggt tttcaccgtc
     4861 atcaccgaaa cgcgcgagac gaaagggcct cgtgatacgc ctatttttat aggttaatgt
     4921 catgataata atggtttctt agacgtcagg tggcactttt cggggaaatg tgcgcggaac
     4981 ccctatttgt ttatttttct aaatacattc aaatatgtat ccgctcatga gacaataacc
     5041 ctgataaatg cttcaataat attgaaaaag gaagagtatg agtattcaac atttccgtgt
     5101 cgcccttatt cccttttttg cggcattttg ccttcctgtt tttgctcacc cagaaacgct
     5161 ggtgaaagta aaagatgctg aagatcagtt gggtgcacga gtgggttaca tcgaactgga
     5221 tctcaacagc ggtaagatcc ttgagagttt tcgccccgaa gaacgttttc caatgatgag
     5281 cacttttaaa gttctgctat gtggcgcggt attatcccgt attgacgccg ggcaagagca
     5341 actcggtcgc cgcatacact attctcagaa tgacttggtt gagtactcac cagtcacaga
     5401 aaagcatctt acggatggca tgacagtaag agaattatgc agtgctgcca taaccatgag
     5461 tgataacact gcggccaact tacttctgac aacgatcgga ggaccgaagg agctaaccgc
     5521 ttttttgcac aacatggggg atcatgtaac tcgccttgat cgttgggaac cggagctgaa
     5581 tgaagccata ccaaacgacg agcgtgacac cacgatgcct gtagcaatgg caacaacgtt
     5641 gcgcaaacta ttaactggcg aactacttac tctagcttcc cggcaacaat taatagactg
     5701 gatggaggcg gataaagttg caggaccact tctgcgctcg gcccttccgg ctggctggtt
     5761 tattgctgat aaatctggag ccggtgagcg tgggtctcgc ggtatcattg cagcactggg
     5821 gccagatggt aagccctccc gtatcgtagt tatctacacg acggggagtc aggcaactat
     5881 ggatgaacga aatagacaga tcgctgagat aggtgcctca ctgattaagc attggtaact
     5941 gtcagaccaa gtttactcat atatacttta gattgattta aaacttcatt tttaatttaa
     6001 aaggatctag gtgaagatcc tttttgataa tctcatgacc aaaatccctt aacgtgagtt
     6061 ttcgttccac tgagcgtcag accccgtaga aaagatcaaa ggatcttctt gagatccttt
     6121 ttttctgcgc gtaatctgct gcttgcaaac aaaaaaacca ccgctaccag cggtggtttg
     6181 tttgccggat caagagctac caactctttt tccgaaggta actggcttca gcagagcgca
     6241 gataccaaat actgttcttc tagtgtagcc gtagttaggc caccacttca agaactctgt
     6301 agcaccgcct acatacctcg ctctgctaat cctgttacca gtggctgctg ccagtggcga
     6361 taagtcgtgt cttaccgggt tggactcaag acgatagtta ccggataagg cgcagcggtc
     6421 gggctgaacg gggggttcgt gcacacagcc cagcttggag cgaacgacct acaccgaact
     6481 gagataccta cagcgtgagc tatgagaaag cgccacgctt cccgaaggga gaaaggcgga
     6541 caggtatccg gtaagcggca gggtcggaac aggagagcgc acgagggagc ttccaggggg
     6601 aaacgcctgg tatctttata gtcctgtcgg gtttcgccac ctctgacttg agcgtcgatt
     6661 tttgtgatgc tcgtcagggg ggcggagcct atggaaaaac gccagcaacg cggccttttt
     6721 acggttcctg gccttttgct ggccttttgc tcacatgttc tttcctgcgt tatcccctga
     6781 ttctgtggat aaccgtatta ccgcctttga gtgagctgat accgctcgcc gcagccgaac
     6841 gaccgagcgc agcgagtcag tgagcgagga agcggaagag cgcccaatac gcaaaccgcc
     6901 tctccccgcg cgttggccga ttcattaatg cagctggcac gacaggtttc ccgactggaa
     6961 agcgggcagt gagcgcaacg caattaatgt gagttagctc actcattagg caccccaggc
     7021 tttacacttt atgcttccgg ctcgtatgtt gtgtggaatt gtgagcggat aacaatttca
     7081 cacaggaaac agctatgacc atgattacgc caagcttgca tgcctgcagg tcgactctag
     7141 acctatacag ttgaagtcgg aagtttacat acacttaagt tggagtcatt aaaactcgtt
     7201 tttcaactac tccacaaatt tcttgttaac aaacaatagt tttggcaagt cagttaggac
     7261 atctactttg tgcatgacac aagtcatttt tccaacaatt gtttacagac agattatttc
     7321 acttataatt cactgtatca caattccagt gggtcagaag tttacataca ctaagttgac
     7381 tgtgccttta aacagcttgg aaaattccag aaaatgatgt catggcttta gaagcttctg
     7441 atagactaat tgacatcatt tgagtcaatt ggaggtgtac ctgtggatgt atttcaaggg
     7501 gatccagaca tgataagata cattgatgag tttggacaaa ccacaactag aatgcagcgg
     7561 ccgctagctc gagatcttaa ttaaactagt atcgatataa cttcgtataa tgtatgctat
     7621 acgaagttat atgtacgggc cagatatacg cgttgacatt gattattgac taggcttttg
     7681 c
//
