>Addgene plasmid #31785 | pT3-N90-beta-catenin | addgene partial sequence | sequence record 37704 | EF1a-Fwd
GTGTCGTGAGGAATTAGCTTGGTACTAATACGACTCACTATAGGGAGACCCAAGCTGGCTAGGTAAGCTT
GGTACCGAGCTCGGATCCACTAGTCCAGTGTGGTGGAATTCTGCAGATATCAACAAGTTTGTACAAAAAA
GCAGGCTTCGTACCATGGAGCAGAAGCTGATCTCCGAGGAGGACCTGAAGGATCCTCGAGCTCAGAGGGT
ACGAGCTGCTATGTTCCCTGAGACATTAGATGAGGGCATGCAGATCCCATCTACACAGTTTGATGCTGCT
CATCCCACTAATGTCCAGCGTTTGGCTGAACCATCACAGATGCTGAAA
[563 nt withheld, positions 329-891]
