>Addgene plasmid #31785 | pT3-N90-beta-catenin | addgene partial sequence | sequence record 137387 | EF1a-F 5'-TCAAGCCTCAGACAGTGGTTC-3'
CGTGAGGATTAGCTTGGTACTAATACGACTCACTATAGGGAGACCCAAGCTGGCTAGGTAAGCTTGGTAC
CGAGCTCGGATCCACTAGTCCAGTGTGGTGGAATTCTGCAGATATCAACAAGTTTGTACAAAAAAGCAGG
CTTCGTACCATGGAGCAGAAGCTGATCTCCGAGGAGGACCTGAAGGATCCTCGAGCTCAGAGGGTACGAG
CTGCTATGTTCCCTGAGACATTAGATGAGGGCATGCAGATCCCATCTACACAGTTTGATGCTGCTCATCC
CACTAATGTCCAGCGTTTGGCTGAACCATCACAGATGCTGAAA
[495 nt withheld, positions 324-818]
