>Addgene plasmid #31785 | pT3-N90-beta-catenin | addgene partial sequence | sequence record 137389 | M13-Rev 5'-CAGGAAACAGCTATGACC-3'
CTGCAGGTCGACTCTAGACCTATACAGTTGAAGTCGGAAGTTTACATACACTTAAGTTGGAGTCATTAAA
ACTCGTTTTTCAACTACTCCACAAATTTCTTGTTAACAAACAATAGTTTTGGCAAGTCAGTTAGGACATC
TACTTTGTGCATGACACAAGTCATTTTTCCAACAATTGTTTACAGACAGATTATTTCACTTATAATTCAC
TGTATCACAATTCCAGTGGGTCAGAAGTTTACATACACTAAGTTGACTGTGCCTTTAAACAGCTTGGAAA
ATTCCAGAAAATGATGTCATGGCTTTAGAAGCTTCTGATAGACTAATTGACATCATTTGAGTCAATTGGA
GGTGTACCTGTGGATGTATTTCAAGGGGATCCAGACATGATAAGATACATTGATGAGTTTGGACAAACCA
CAACTAGAATGCAGCGGCCGCTAGCTCGAGATCTTAATTAAACTAGTATCGATATAACTTCGTATAATGT
ATGCTATACGAAGTTATATGTACGGGCCAGATATACGCGTTGACATTGATTATTGACTAGGCTTTTGCAA
AAAGCTTTGCAAAGATGGATAAAGTTTTAAACAGAGAGGAATCTTTGCAGCTAATGGACCTTCTAGGTCT
TGAAAGGAGTGGGAATTGGCTCCGGTGCCCGTCAGTGGGCAGAGCGCACATCGCCCACAGTCCCCGAGAA
GTTGGGGGGAGGGGTCGGCAATTGAACCGGTGCCTAGAGAAGGTGGCGCGGGGTAAACTGGGAAAGTGAT
GTCGTGTACTGGCTCCGCCTTTTTCCCGAGGGTGGGGGAGAACCGTATATAAGTGCAGTAGTCGCCGTGA
AC
